>Addgene plasmid #68213 | pEGB 1alfa1R Tnos:Hygromycin:PNos (GB0235) | depositor full sequence | sequence record 128337 | pEGB 1alfa1R Tnos:Hygromycin:PNos (GB0235) sequence 4417 bps
AGCGCGAGTCGGTCCCATTATTGAAGCATTTATCAGGGTTATTGTCTCATGAGCGGATACATATTTGAAT
GTATTTAGAAAAATAAACAAATAGGGGTTCCGCGCACATTTCCCCGAAAAGTGCCACCTGACGTCTAAGA
AACCATTATTATCATGACATTAACCTATAAAAATAGGCGTATCACGAGGCCCTTTCGTCTTCAAGAATTA
GCTTGGCAATTCCCGATCTAGTAACATAGATGACACCGHGCGCGATAATTTATCCTAGTTTGCGCGCTAT
ATTTTGTTTTCTATCGCGTATTAAATGTATAATTGCGGGACTCTAATCATAAAAACCCATCTCATAAATA
ACGTCATGCATTACATGTTAATTATTACATGCTTAACGTAATTCAACAGAAATTATATGATAATCGTCGC
AAGACCGGCAACAGGATTCAATCTTAAGAAACTTTATTGCCAAATGTTTGAACGATCGGGATCGAAGATC
CATTCCAAGCTCATTCCTTTGCCCTCGGACGAGTGCTGGGGCGTCGGTTTCCACTATCGGCGAGTACTTC
TACACAGCCATCGGTCCAGACGGCCGCGCTTCTGCGGGCGATTTGTGTACGCCCGACAGTCCCGGCTCCG
GATCGGACGATTGCGTCGCATCGACCCTGCGCCCAAGCTGCATCATCGAAATTGCCGTCAACCAAGCTCT
GATAGAGTTGGTCAAGACCAATGCGGAGCATATACGCCCGGAGCCTTGGCGATCCTGCAAGCTCCGGATG
CCTCCGCTCGAAGTAGCGCGTCTGCTGCTCCATACAAGCCAACCACGGCCTCCAGAAGAAGATGTTGGCG
ACCTCGTATTGGGAATCCCCGAACATTGCCTCGCTCCAGTCAATGACCGCTGTTATGCGGCCATTGTCCG
TCAGGACATTGTTGGAGCCGAATCCGCGTGCACGAGTGCCGGACTTCGGGGCAGTCCTCGCCCAAAGCAT
CAGCTCATCGAGAGCCTGCGCGACGGACGCACTGACGGTGTCGTCCATCACAGTTTGCCAGTGATACACA
TGGGGATCAGCAATCGCGCATATGAAATCACGCCATGTAGTGTATTGACCGATTCCTTGCGGTCCGAATG
GGCCGAACCCGCTCGTCTGGCTAAGATCGGCCGCAGCGATCGCATCCATGGCCTCCGCGACCGGCTGCAG
AACAGCGGGCAGTTCGGTTTCAGGCAGGTCTTGCAACGTGACACCCTGTGCACGGCGGGAGATGCAATAG
GTCAGGCTCTCGCTGAATTCCCCAATGTCAAGCACTTCCGGAATCGGGAGCGCGGCCGATGCAAAGTGCC
GATAAACATAACGATCTTTGTAGAAACCATCGGCGCAGCTATTTACCCGCAGGACATATCCACGCCCTCC
TACATCGAAGCTGAAAGCACGAGATTCTTCGCCCTCCGAGAGCTGCATCAGGTCGGACACGCTGTCGAAC
TTTTCGATCAGAAACTTCTCGACAGACGTCGCGGTGAGTTCAGGCTTTTTCATTGCCTCGATCGAGTTGA
GAGTGAATATGAGACTCTAATTGGATACCGAGGGGAATTTATGGAACGTCAGTGGAGCATTTTTGACAAG
AAATATTTGCTAGCTGATAGTGACCTTAGGCGACTTTTGAACGCGCAATAATGGTTTCTGACGTATGTGC
TTAGCTCATTAAACTCCAGAAACCCGCGGCTCAGTGGCTCCTTCAACGTTGCGGTTCTGTCAGTTCCAAA
CGTAAAACGGCTTGTCCCGCGTCATCGGCGGGGGTCATACCGTGACTCCCTTAATTCTCATGTATCTCCG
TCATGAGACGGATCCTGACAGGATATATTGGCGGGTAAACTAAGTCGCTGTATGTGTTTGTTTGAGATCT
CATGTGAGCAAAAGGCCAGCAAAAGGCCAGGAACCGTAAAAAGGCCGCGTTGCTGGCGTTTTTCCATAGG
CTCCGCCCCCCTGACGAGCATCACAAAAATCGACGCTCAAGTCAGAGGTGGCGAAACCCGACAGGACTAT
AAAGATACCAGGCGTTTCCCCCTGGAAGCTCCCTCGTGCGCTCTCCTGTTCCGACCCTGCCGCTTACCGG
ATACCTGTCCGCCTTTCTCCCTTCGGGAAGCGTGGCGCTTTCTCATAGCTCACGCTGTAGGTATCTCAGT
TCGGTGTAGGTCGTTCGCTCCAAGCTGGGCTGTGTGCACGAACCCCCCGTTCAGCCCGACCGCTGCGCCT
TATCCGGTAACTATCGTCTTGAGTCCAACCCGGTAAGACACGACTTATCGCCACTGGCAGCAGCCACTGG
TAACAGGATTAGCAGAGCGAGGTATGTAGGCGGTGCTACAGAGTTCTTGAAGTGGTGGCCTAACTACGGC
TACACTAGAAGAACAGTATTTGGTATCTGCGCTCTGCTGAAGCCAGTTACCTTCGGAAGAAGAGTTGGTA
GCTCTTGATCCGGCAAACAAACCACCGCTGGTAGCGGTGGTTTTTTTGTTTGCAAGCAGCAGATTACGCG
CAGAAAAAAAGGATCTCAAGAAGATCCTTTGATCTTTTCTACGGGGTCTGACGCTCAGTGGAACGAAAAC
TCACGTTAAGGGATTTTGGTCATGAGATTATCAAAAAGGATCTTCACCTAGATCCTTTTAAATTAAAAAT
GAAGTTTTAAATCAATCTAAAGTATATATGTGTAACATTGGTCTAGTGATTAGAAAAACTCATCGAGCAT
CAAATGAAACTGCAATTTATTCATATCAGGATTATCAATACCATATTTTTGAAAAAGCCGTTTCTGTAAT
GAAGGAGAAAACTCACCGAGGCAGTTCCATAGGATGGCAAGATCCTGGTATCGGTCTGCGATTCCGACTC
GTCCAACATCAATACAACCTATTAATTTCCCCTCGTCAAAAATAAGGTTATCAAGTGAGAAATCACCATG
AGTGACGACTGAATCCGGTGAGAATGGCAAAAGTTTATGCATTTCTTTCCAGACTTGTTCAACAGGCCAG
CCATTACGCTCGTCATCAAAATCACTCGCATCAACCAAACCGTTATTCATTCGTGATTGCGCCTGAGCGA
GTCGAAATACGCGATCGCTGTTAAAAGGACAATTACAAACAGGAATCGAATGCAACCGGCGCAGGAACAC
TGCCAGCGCATCAACAATATTTTCACCTGAATCAGGATATTCTTCTAATACCTGGAATGCTGTTTTCCCT
GGGATCGCAGTGGTGAGTAACCATGCATCATCAGGAGTACGGATAAAATGCTTGATGGTCGGAAGAGGCA
TAAATTCCGTCAGCCAGTTTAGTCTGACCATCTCATCTGTAACAACATTGGCAACGCTACCTTTGCCATG
TTTCAGAAACAACTCTGGCGCATCGGGCTTCCCATACAATCGGTAGATTGTCGCACCTGATTGCCCGACA
TTATCGCGAGCCCATTTATACCCATATAAATCAGCATCCATGTTGGAATTTAATCGCGGCCTTGAGCAAG
ACGTTTCCCGTTGAATATGGCTCATAACACCCCTTGTATTACTGTTTATGTAAGCAGACAGTTTTATTGT
TCATGATGATATATTTTTATCTTGTGCAATGTAACATCAGAGATTTTGAGACACAACGTGGCTTTGTTGA
ATAAATCGAACTTTTGCTGAGTTGAAGGATCAGATCACGCATCTTCCCGACAACGCAGACCGTTCCGTGG
CAAAGCAAAAGTTCAAAATCACCAACTGGTCCACCTACAACAAAGCTCTCATCAACCGTGGCTCCCTCAC
TTTCTGGCTGGATGATGGGGCGATTCAGGCGATCCCCATCCAACAGCCCGCCGTCGAGCGGGCTTTTTTA
TCCCCGGAAGCCTGTGGATAGAGGGTAGTTATCCACGTGAAACCGCTAATGCCCCGCAAAGCCTTGATTC
ACGGGGCTTTCCGGCCCGCTCCAAAAACTATCCACGTGAAATCGCTAATCAGGGTACGTGAAATCGCTAA
TCGGAGTACGTGAAATCGCTAATAAGGTCACGTGAAATCGCTAATCAAAAAGGCACGTGAGAACGCTAAT
AGCCCTTTCAGATCAACAGCTTGCAAACACCCCTCGCTCCGGCAAGTAGTTACAGCAAGTAGTATGTTCA
ATTAGCTTTTCAATTATGAATATATATATCAATTATTGGTCGCCCTTGGCTTGTGGACAATGCGCTACGC
GCACCGGCTCCGCCCGTGGACAACCGCAAGCGGTTGCCCACCGTCGAGCGCCTTTGCCCACAACCCGGCG
GCCGGCCGCAACAGATCGTTTTATAAATTTTTTTTTTTGAAAAAGAAAAAGCCCGAAAGGCGGCAACCTC
TCGGGCTTCTGGATTTCCGATCCCCGGAATTAGATCTTGGCAGGATATATTGTGGTGTAACGGATCCGTC
TCAGGAG
Features (pLannotate 1.2.2; 10 found; start..end, strand, type, name):
     17..104     -  promoter       AmpR promoter (fragment): bla
    225..477     -  terminator     NOS terminator: nopaline synthase terminator and poly(A) signal
    503..1523    -  CDS            HygR (fragment): aminoglycoside phosphotransferase from E. coli; aph(4)-Ia; confers resistance to hygromycin
   1558..1737    -  promoter       NOS promoter: nopaline synthase promoter
   1836..1860    +  misc_feature   RB T-DNA repeat: right border repeat from nopaline C58 T-DNA
   1951..2539    -  rep_origin     ori: high-copy-number ColE1/pMB1/pBR322/pUC origin of replication
   2710..3525    -  CDS            KanR: aminoglycoside phosphotransferase; aph(3')-Ia; confers resistance to kanamycin in bacteria or G418 (Geneticin®) in eukaryotes
   3710..3811    +  CDS            TRA2_ECOLX (fragment): Protein predicted: Swiss-Prot protein existence level 4. Required for transposition of transposon Tn903. From Escherichia coli.
   3816..4251    +  rep_origin     pSa ori: origin of replication from bacterial plasmid pSa
   4378..4400    +  misc_feature   LB T-DNA repeat: left border repeat from nopaline C58 T-DNA (truncated)
