[The description below was written by a language model from this plasmid's Addgene catalogue record and pLannotate feature annotations shown in this document.]
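Description:
pEGB 1alfa1R Tnos:Hygromycin:PNos (GB0235) is a GoldenBraid 2.0 plant expression plasmid of about 4.4 kb carrying a complete transcriptional unit for hygromycin resistance in plants. It is built in pDGB1alpha1R, an alpha-level GoldenBraid destination vector derived from the small binary vector pGreenII. In E. coli it is maintained at high copy from a ColE1/pUC-type origin and selected with kanamycin through an aph(3')-Ia KanR gene. A pSa origin is also annotated; this is the element pGreenII-type vectors use for replication in Agrobacterium, where it generally depends on replicase functions supplied in trans by a helper plasmid. Short annotated fragments of an AmpR promoter and a Tn903 transposition protein appear to be backbone remnants rather than functional parts.

The 1,811 bp insert lies between the nopaline-type left and right T-DNA border repeats, so it can be transferred into plant cells by Agrobacterium. It consists of the nopaline synthase (NOS) promoter driving the hygromycin phosphotransferase gene aph(4)-Ia, followed by the NOS terminator and polyadenylation signal. All three parts are annotated on the reverse strand, consistent with the "R" (reverse orientation) designation of the backbone and the Tnos-to-Pnos order in the name. Internal BsaI and BsmBI sites were removed from the insert to make it compatible with GoldenBraid's Type IIS assembly. The unit was assembled via BsaI sites that were destroyed during cloning, and it can be released with BsmBI. This allows it to be combined with other transcriptional units in higher-level multigene constructs, where it typically serves as the plant selectable marker module.
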