Addgene plasmid #68213: pEGB 1alfa1R Tnos:Hygromycin:PNos (GB0235)
Purpose: Transcriptional unit for Hygromycin resistance gene plant expression
Depositing lab: Diego Orzaez. Depositing organization: Agencia Estatal Consejo Superior de Investigaciones Científicas, M.P. Publication: GoldenBraid 2.0: a comprehensive DNA assembly framework for plant synthetic biology. Sarrion-Perdigones A, Vazquez-Vilar M, Palaci J, Castelijns B, Forment J, Ziarsolo P, Blanca J, Granell A, Orzaez D. Plant Physiol. 2013 Jul;162(3):1618-31. 10.1104/pp.113.217661 PubMed 23669743.
Backbone
  Vector backbone: pDGB1alpha1R
  Backbone manufacturer: self-made; derived from pGreenII generated at the JIC
  Vector type: Plant Expression, Synthetic Biology
Growth in bacteria
  Bacterial resistance: Kanamycin, 50 μg/mL
  Growth temperature: 37°C
  Growth strain: DH5alpha
  Copy number: High Copy
Gene/Insert
  Gene/Insert name: Hyg
  Insert size (bp): 1811
  Mutation: BsaI and BsmBI sites removed
  Promoter: Pnos
  Cloning method: Restriction Enzyme; 5′ cloning site BsaI (destroyed during cloning); 3′ cloning site BsaI (destroyed during cloning)
  Sequencing primers: 5′ caacctctcgggcttctgga
Terms and licenses: Academic/Nonprofit Terms; Industry Terms: Not Available to Industry
Depositor comments: insert can be released with BsmBI
How to cite: pEGB 1alfa1R Tnos:Hygromycin:PNos (GB0235) was a gift from Diego Orzaez (Addgene plasmid # 68213 ; http://n2t.net/addgene:68213 ; RRID:Addgene_68213)
