>Addgene plasmid #68213 | pEGB 1alfa1R Tnos:Hygromycin:PNos (GB0235) | addgene partial sequence | sequence record 126678 | NOSterm-F 5'-agcgcgcaaactaggataaa-3'
ATTGCCAAGCTAATTCTTGAAGACGAAAGGGCCTCGTGATACGCCTATTTTTATAGGTTAATGTCATGAT
AATAATGGTTTCTTAGACGTCAGGTGGCACTTTTCGGGGAAATGTGCGCGGAACCCCTATTTGTTTATTT
TTCTAAATACATTCAAATATGTATCCGCTCATGAGACAATAACCCTGATAAATGCTTCAATAATGGGACC
GACTCGCGCTCTCCTGAGACGGATCCGTTACACCACAATATATCCTGCCAAGATCTAATTCCGGGGATCG
GAAATCCAGAAGCCCGAGAGGTTGCCGCCTTTCGGGCTTTTTCTTTTTCAAAAAAAAAAATTTATAAAAC
GATCTGTTGCGGCCGGCCGCCGGGTTGTGGGCAAAGGCGCTCGACGGTGGGCAACCGCTTGCGGTTGTCC
ACGGGCGGAGCCGGTGCGCGTAGCGCATTGTCCACAAGCCAAGGGCGACCAATAATTGATATATATATTC
ATAATTGAAAAGCTAATTGAACATACTACTTGCTGTAACTACTTGCCGGAGCGAGGGGTGTTTGCAAGCT
GTTGATCTGAAAGGGCTATTAGCGTTCTCACGTGCCTTTTTGATTAGCGATTTCACGTGACCTTATTAGC
GATTTCACGTACTCCGATTAGCGATTTCACGTACCCTGATTAGCGATTTCACGTGGATAGTTTTTGGAGC
GGGGCCGGAAAGCCCCGTGAATCAAGGCTTTGCGGGGCATTAGCGGTTTCACGTGGATAACTACCCTCTA
TCCACAGGCTTCCGGGGATAAAAA
