>Addgene plasmid #68213 | pEGB 1alfa1R Tnos:Hygromycin:PNos (GB0235) | addgene partial sequence | sequence record 128336 | ASK-FN2 5'-CGGCCTTTTTACGGTTCCTG-3'
ACACATACAGCGACTTAGTTTACCCGCCAATATATCCTGTCAGGATCCGTCTCATGACGGAGATACATGA
GAATTAAGGGAGTCACGGTATGACCCCCGCCGATGACGCGGGACAAGCCGTTTTACGTTTGGAACTGACA
GAACCGCAACGTTGAAGGAGCCACTGAGCCGCGGGTTTCTGGAGTTTAATGAGCTAAGCACATACGTCAG
AAACCATTATTGCGCGTTCAAAAGTCGCCTAAGGTCACTATCAGCTAGCAAATATTTCTTGTCAAAAATG
CTCCACTGACGTTCCATAAATTCCCCTCGGTATCCAATTAGAGTCTCATATTCACTCTCAACTCGATCGA
GGCAATGAAAAAGCCTGAACTCACCGCGACGTCTGTCGAGAAGTTTCTGATCGAAAAGTTCGACAGCGTG
TCCGACCTGATGCAGCTCTCGGAGGGCGAAGAATCTCGTGCTTTCAGCTTCGATGTAGGAGGGCGTGGAT
ATGTCCTGCGGGTAAATAGCTGCGCCGATGGTTTCTACAAAGATCGTTATGTTTATCGGCACTTTGCATC
GGCCGCGCTCCCGATTCCGGAAGTGCTTGACATTGGGGAATTCAGCGAGAGCCTGACCTATTGCATCTCC
CGCCGTGCACAGGGTGTCACGTTGCAAGACCTGCCTGAAACCGAACTGCCCGCTGTTCTGCAGCCGGTCG
CGGAGGCCATGGATGCGATCGCTGCGGCCGATCTTAGCCAGACGAGCGGGTTCGGCCCATTCGGACCGCA
AGGAATCGGTCAATACACTACATGGCGTGATTTCATATGCGCGATTGCTGATCCCCATGTGTATCACTGG
CAAACTGTGATGGACGACACCGTCAGTGCGTCCGTCGCGC
